>Addgene plasmid #102640 | pJL1-eBFP2 | addgene full sequence | sequence record 199486 | Addgene NGS Result
TCTTGAAGTTCACCTTGATGCCGTTCTTCTGCTTGACGGCCATGATATAGATGTTGTGGCTGTTGAAGTT
GTACTCCAGCTTGTGCCCCAGGATGTTGCCGTCCTCCTTGAAGTCGACGCCCTTCAGCTCGATGCGGTTC
ACCAGGGTGTCGCCCTCGAACTTCACCTCGGCGCGGGTCTTGTAGGTGCCGTCGTCCTTGAAGAAGATGG
TGCGCTCCTGGACGTAGCCTTCGGGCATGGCGGACTTGAAGAAGTCGTGCTGCTTCATGTGGTCGGGGTA
GCGGGCGAAGCACTGCACGCCGTGGCTCAGGGTGGTCACGAGGGTGGGCCAGGGCACGGGCAGCTTGCCG
GTGGTGCAGATGAACTTCAGGGTCAGCTTGCCGTTGGTGGCATCGCCCTCGCCCTCGCCCCTCACGCTGA
ACTTGTGGCCGTTTACGTCGCCGTCCAGCTCGACCAGGATGGGCACCACCCCGGTGAACAGCTCCTCGCC
CTTGCTCACCATATGTATATCTCCTTCTTAAAGTTAAACAAAATTATTTCTAGAGGGAAACCGTTGTGGT
CTCCCTATAGTGAGTCGTATTAATTTCGCGGGATCGCGTTGCTGGCGTTTTTCCATAGGCTCCGCCCCCC
TGACGAGCATCACAAAAATCGACGCTCAAGTCAGAGGTGGCGAAACCCGACAGGACTATAAAGATACCAG
GCGTTTCCCCCTGGAAGCTCCCTCGTGCGCTCTCCTGTTCCGACCCTGCCGCTTACCGGATACCTGTCCG
CCTTTCTCCCTTCGGGAAGCGTGGCGCTTTCTCATAGCTCACGCTGTAGGTATCTCAGTTCGGTGTAGGT
CGTTCGCTCCAAGCTGGGCTGTGTGCACGAACCCCCCGTTCAGCCCGACCGCTGCGCCTTATCCGGTAAC
TATCGTCTTGAGTCCAACCCGGTAAGACACGACTTATCGCCACTGGCAGCAGCCACTGGTAACAGGATTA
GCAGAGCGAGGTATGTAGGCGGTGCTACAGAGTTCTTGAAGTGGTGGCCTAACTACGGCTACACTAGAAG
AACAGTATTTGGTATCTGCGCTCTGCTGAAGCCAGTTACCTTCGGAAAAAGAGTTGGTAGCTCTTGATCC
GGCAAACAAACCACCGCTGGTAGCGGTGGTTTTTTTGTTTGCAAGCAGCAGATTACGCGCAGAAAAAAAG
GATCTCAAGAAGATCCTTTGATCTCACGTTGTGTCTCAAAATCTCTGATGTTACATTGCACAAGATAAAA
ATATATCATCATGAACAATAAAACTGTCTGCTTACATAAACAGTAATACAAGGGGTGTTATGAGCCATAT
TCAACGGGAAACGTCTTGCTCGAAGCCGCGATTAAATTCCAACATGGATGCTGATTTATATGGGTATAAA
TGGGCTCGCGATAATGTCGGGCAATCAGGTGCGACAATCTATCGATTGTATGGGAAGCCCGATGCGCCAG
AGTTGTTTCTGAAACATGGCAAAGGTAGCGTTGCCAATGATGTTACAGATGAGATGGTCAGACTAAACTG
GCTGACGGAATTTATGCCTCTTCCGACCATCAAGCATTTTATCCGTACTCCTGATGATGCATGGTTACTC
ACCACTGCGATCCCCGGGAAAACAGCATTCCAGGTATTAGAAGAATATCCTGATTCAGGTGAAAATATTG
TTGATGCGCTGGCAGTGTTCCTGCGCCGGTTGCATTCGATTCCTGTTTGTAATTGTCCTTTTAACAGCGA
TCGCGTATTTCGTCTCGCTCAGGCGCAATCACGAATGAATAACGGTTTGGTTGATGCGAGTGATTTTGAT
GACGAGCGTAATGGCTGGCCTGTTGAACAAGTCTGGAAAGAAATGCATAAGCTTTTGCCATTCTCACCGG
ATTCAGTCGTCACTCATGGTGATTTCTCACTTGATAACCTTATTTTTGACGAGGGGAAATTAATAGGTTG
TATTGATGTTGGACGAGTCGGAATCGCAGACCGATACCAGGATCTTGCCATCCTATGGAACTGCCTCGGT
GAGTTTTCTCCTTCATTACAGAAACGGCTTTTTCAAAAATATGGTATTGATAATCCTGATATGAATAAAT
TGCAGTTTCATTTGATGCTCGATGAGTTTTTCTAATCAGAATTGGCTTTCAGCAAAAAACCCCTCAAGAC
CCGTTTAGAGGCCCCAAGGGGTTATGCTAGTTATTGCTCAGCGGTGGCAGCAGCCAACTCAGCTTCCTTT
CGGGCTTTGTTAGCAGCCGGTCGACTTACTTGTACAGCTCGTCCATGCCGAGAGTGATCCCGGCGGCGGT
GCGGAACTCCAGCAGGACCATGTGATCGCGCTTCTCGTTGGGGTCTTTGCTCAGCACGGACTGGGTGCTC
AGGTAGTGGCTGTCGGGCAGCAGCACGGGGCCGTCGCCGATGGGGGTGTTCTGCTGGTAGTGGTCGGCGA
GCTGCACGCTGCCGTCCTCCACGTTGTGGCGGA
Features (pLannotate 1.2.2; 7 found; start..end, strand, type, name):
    510..532     -  RBS            RBS: efficient ribosome binding site from bacteriophage T7 gene 10 (Olins and Rangwala, 1989)
    564..582     -  promoter       T7 promoter: promoter for bacteriophage T7 RNA polymerase
    610..1198    -  rep_origin     ori: high-copy-number ColE1/pMB1/pBR322/pUC origin of replication
   1320..2135    +  CDS            KanR: aminoglycoside phosphotransferase; aph(3')-Ia; confers resistance to kanamycin in bacteria or G418 (Geneticin®) in eukaryotes
   2153..2200    -  terminator     T7 terminator: transcription terminator for bacteriophage T7 RNA polymerase
   2208..2257    -  CDS            SET1 (fragment): solubility-enhancement tag derived from T7 phage gene 10B
   2266..502     -  CDS            EBFP2 (across the origin): enhanced blue variant of GFP (Ai et al., 2007) mammalian codon-optimized
