[The description below was written by a language model from this plasmid's Addgene catalogue record and pLannotate feature annotations shown in this document.]
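Description:
pJL1-eBFP2 is a compact, high-copy bacterial plasmid of about 2.5 kb built on the minimal pJL1 backbone and designed as a template for in vitro (cell-free) protein synthesis. It is propagated in standard E. coli cloning strains through a ColE1/pUC-type origin of replication and selected with kanamycin through an aminoglycoside phosphotransferase (KanR) gene. Apart from these two maintenance elements, almost all of the remaining sequence belongs to a single T7 expression cassette.

The cassette consists of a bacteriophage T7 promoter, the efficient ribosome binding site from T7 gene 10, the roughly 720 bp eBFP2 open reading frame, and a T7 terminator. The insert was cloned between NdeI and SalI sites, both of which are retained, so the reporter could be exchanged for another coding sequence. eBFP2 is an enhanced blue-fluorescent GFP variant, annotated here as mammalian codon-optimized, and the insert was derived from an earlier deposited plasmid. The automated annotation also flags a short fragment between the eBFP2 coding sequence and the terminator that resembles a T7 gene 10B-derived solubility tag. The catalogue entry lists no tag, so this may simply be residual backbone sequence rather than a functional fusion.

Because transcription depends on T7 RNA polymerase, expression requires that enzyme to be supplied, either in a cell-free reaction or by a host strain that produces it. The stated purpose is in vitro expression of eBFP2. The associated publication describes a fluorescent synthetic biology education kit, in which the plasmid would provide a visible blue readout of cell-free transcription and translation.
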