Addgene plasmid #102640: pJL1-eBFP2
Purpose: In vitro expression of eBFP2 from the T7 promoter
Depositing lab: Michael Jewett. Depositing organization: Northwestern University. Publication: BioBits Bright: A fluorescent synthetic biology education kit. Stark JC, Huang A, Nguyen PQ, Dubner RS, Hsu KJ, Ferrante TC, Anderson M, Kanapskyte A, Mucha Q, Packett JS, Patel P, Patel R, Qaq D, Zondor T, Burke J, Martinez T, Miller-Berry A, Puppala A, Reichert K, Schmid M, Brand L, Hill LR, Chellaswamy JF, Faheem N, Fetherling S, Gong E, Gonzalzles EM, Granito T, Koritsaris J, Nguyen B, Ottman S, Palffy C, Patel A, Skweres S, Slaton A, Woods T, Donghia N, Pardee K, Collins JJ, Jewett MC. Sci Adv. 2018 Aug 1;4(8):eaat5107. doi: 10.1126/sciadv.aat5107. eCollection 2018 Aug. PubMed 30083609.
Backbone
  Vector backbone: pJL1
  Backbone size w/o insert (bp): 1759
  Total vector size (bp): 2476
  Vector type: Bacterial Expression
Growth in bacteria
  Bacterial resistance: Kanamycin, 50 μg/mL
  Growth temperature: 37°C
  Growth strain: DH5alpha
  Copy number: High Copy
Gene/Insert
  Gene/Insert name: eBFP2
  Insert size (bp): 720
  Promoter: T7
  Cloning method: Restriction Enzyme; 5′ cloning site NdeI (not destroyed); 3′ cloning site SalI (not destroyed)
  Sequencing primers: 5′ TAATACGACTCACTATAGGG; 3′ TAGTTATTGCTCAGCGGTGG
Resource information
  A portion of this plasmid was derived from a plasmid made by: eBFP2 insert is from Addgene #14891
Terms and licenses: Academic/Nonprofit Terms; Industry Terms: Not Available to Industry
How to cite: pJL1-eBFP2 was a gift from Michael Jewett (Addgene plasmid # 102640 ; http://n2t.net/addgene:102640 ; RRID:Addgene_102640)
