>Addgene plasmid #102640 | pJL1-eBFP2 | depositor partial sequence | sequence record 194113 | eBFP2 gene
ATGGTGAGCAAGGGCGAGGAGCTGTTCACCGGGGTGGTGCCCATCCTGGTCGAGCTGGACGGCGACGTAA
ACGGCCACAAGTTCAGCGTGAGGGGCGAGGGCGAGGGCGATGCCACCAACGGCAAGCTGACCCTGAAGTT
CATCTGCACCACCGGCAAGCTGCCCGTGCCCTGGCCCACCCTCGTGACCACCCTGAGCCACGGCGTGCAG
TGCTTCGCCCGCTACCCCGACCACATGAAGCAGCACGACTTCTTCAAGTCCGCCATGCCCGAAGGCTACG
TCCAGGAGCGCACCATCTTCTTCAAGGACGACGGCACCTACAAGACCCGCGCCGAGGTGAAGTTCGAGGG
CGACACCCTGGTGAACCGCATCGAGCTGAAGGGCGTCGACTTCAAGGAGGACGGCAACATCCTGGGGCAC
AAGCTGGAGTACAACTTCAACAGCCACAACATCTATATCATGGCCGTCAAGCAGAAGAACGGCATCAAGG
TGAACTTCAAGATCCGCCACAACGTGGAGGACGGCAGCGTGCAGCTCGCCGACCACTACCAGCAGAACAC
CCCCATCGGCGACGGCCCCGTGCTGCTGCCCGACAGCCACTACCTGAGCACCCAGTCCGTGCTGAGCAAA
GACCCCAACGAGAAGCGCGATCACATGGTCCTGCTGGAGTTCCGCACCGCCGCCGGGATCACTCTCGGCA
TGGACGAGCTGTACAAGTAA
